>Addgene plasmid #204351 | pAAV-CMV-PDGFRb559-562del-HA | addgene full sequence | sequence record 408073 | Addgene NGS Result
CCTTAATTAGGCTGCGCGCTCGCTCGCTCACTGAGGCCGCCCGGGCAAAGCCCGGGCGTCGGGCGACCTT
TGGTCGCCCGGCCTCAGTGAGCGAGCGAGCGCGCAGAGAGGGAGTGGCCAACTCCATCACTAGGGGTTCC
TTGTAGTTAATGATTAACCCGCCATGCTACTTATCTACGTAGCCATGCTCTAGGAAGATCGGAATTCGCC
CTTAAGCTAGCTAGTTATTAATAGTAATCAATTACGGGGTCATTAGTTCATAGCCCATATATGGAGTTCC
GCGTTACATAACTTACGGTAAATGGCCCGCCTGGCTGACCGCCCAACGACCCCCGCCCATTGACGTCAAT
AATGACGTATGTTCCCATAGTAACGCCAATAGGGACTTTCCATTGACGTCAATGGGTGGAGTATTTACGG
TAAACTGCCCACTTGGCAGTACATCAAGTGTATCATATGCCAAGTACGCCCCCTATTGACGTCAATGACG
GTAAATGGCCCGCCTGGCATTATGCCCAGTACATGACCTTATGGGACTTTCCTACTTGGCAGTACATCTA
CGTATTAGTCATCGCTATTACCATGGTGATGCGGTTTTGGCAGTACATCAATGGGCGTGGATAGCGGTTT
GACTCACGGGGATTTCCAAGTCTCCACCCCATTGACGTCAATGGGAGTTTGTTTTGGCACCAAAATCAAC
GGGACTTTCCAAAATGTCGTAACAACTCCGCCCCATTGACGCAAATGGGCGGTAGGCGTGTACGGTGGGA
GGTCTATATAAGCAGAGCTGGTTTAGTGAACCGTCAGATCCTGCAGACACCATGCGGCTTCCGGGTGCGA
TGCCAGCTCTGGCCCTCAAAGGCGAGCTGCTGTTGCTGTCTCTCCTGTTACTTCTGGAACCACAGATCTC
TCAGGGCCTGGTCGTCACACCCCCGGGGCCAGAGCTTGTCCTCAATGTCTCCAGCACCTTCGTTCTGACC
TGCTCGGGTTCAGCTCCGGTGGTGTGGGAACGGATGTCCCAGGAGCCCCCACAGGAAATGGCCAAGGCCC
AGGATGGCACCTTCTCCAGCGTGCTCACACTGACCAACCTCACTGGGCTAGACACGGGAGAATACTTTTG
CACCCACAATGACTCCCGTGGACTGGAGACCGATGAGCGGAAACGGCTCTACATCTTTGTGCCAGATCCC
ACCGTGGGCTTCCTCCCTAATGATGCCGAGGAACTATTCATCTTTCTCACGGAAATAACTGAGATCACCA
TTCCATGCCGAGTAACAGACCCACAGCTGGTGGTGACACTGCACGAGAAGAAAGGGGACGTTGCACTGCC
TGTCCCCTATGATCACCAACGTGGCTTTTCTGGTATCTTTGAGGACAGAAGCTACATCTGCAAAACCACC
ATTGGGGACAGGGAGGTGGATTCTGATGCCTACTATGTCTACAGACTCCAGGTGTCATCCATCAACGTCT
CTGTGAACGCAGTGCAGACTGTGGTCCGCCAGGGTGAGAACATCACCCTCATGTGCATTGTGATCGGGAA
TGAGGTGGTCAACTTCGAGTGGACATACCCCCGCAAAGAAAGTGGGCGGCTGGTGGAGCCGGTGACTGAC
TTCCTCTTGGATATGCCTTACCACATCCGCTCCATCCTGCACATCCCCAGTGCCGAGTTAGAAGACTCGG
GGACCTACACCTGCAATGTGACGGAGAGTGTGAATGACCATCAGGATGAAAAGGCCATCAACATCACCGT
GGTTGAGAGCGGCTACGTGCGGCTCCTGGGAGAGGTGGGCACACTACAATTTGCTGAGCTGCATCGGAGC
CGGACACTGCAGGTAGTGTTCGAGGCCTACCCACCGCCCACTGTCCTGTGGTTCAAAGACAACCGCACCC
TGGGCGACTCCAGCGCTGGCGAAATCGCCCTGTCCACGCGCAACGTGTCGGAGACCCGGTATGTGTCAGA
GCTGACACTGGTTCGCGTGAAGGTGGCAGAGGCTGGCCACTACACCATGCGGGCCTTCCATGAGGATGCT
GAGGTCCAGCTCTCCTTCCAGCTACAGATCAATGTCCCTGTCCGAGTGCTGGAGCTAAGTGAGAGCCACC
CTGACAGTGGGGAACAGACAGTCCGCTGTCGTGGCCGGGGCATGCCCCAGCCGAACATCATCTGGTCTGC
CTGCAGAGACCTCAAAAGGTGTCCACGTGAGCTGCCGCCCACGCTGCTGGGGAACAGTTCCGAAGAGGAG
AGCCAGCTGGAGACTAACGTGACGTACTGGGAGGAGGAGCAGGAGTTTGAGGTGGTGAGCACACTGCGTC
TGCAGCACGTGGATCGGCCACTGTCGGTGCGCTGCACGCTGCGCAACGCTGTGGGCCAGGACACGCAGGA
GGTCATCGTGGTGCCACACTCCTTGCCCTTTAAGGTGGTGGTGATCTCAGCCATCCTGGCCCTGGTGGTG
CTCACCATCATCTCCCTTATCATCCTCATCATGCTTTGGCAGAAGGAGATCCGATGGAAGGTGATTGAGT
CTGTGAGCTCTGACGGCCATGAGTACATCTACGTGGACCCCATGCAGCTGCCCTATGACTCCACGTGGGA
GCTGCCGCGGGACCAGCTTGTGCTGGGACGCACCCTCGGCTCTGGGGCCTTTGGGCAGGTGGTGGAGGCC
ACGGCTCATGGCCTGAGCCATTCTCAGGCCACGATGAAAGTGGCCGTCAAGATGCTTAAATCCACAGCCC
GCAGCAGTGAGAAGCAAGCCCTTATGTCGGAGCTGAAGATCATGAGTCACCTTGGGCCCCACCTGAACGT
GGTCAACCTGTTGGGGGCCTGCACCAAAGGAGGACCCATCTATATCATCACTGAGTACTGCCGCTACGGA
GACCTGGTGGACTACCTGCACCGCAACAAACACACCTTCCTGCAGCACCACTCCGACAAGCGCCGCCCGC
CCAGCGCGGAGCTCTACAGCAATGCTCTGCCCGTTGGGCTCCCCCTGCCCAGCCATGTGTCCTTGACCGG
GGAGAGCGACGGTGGCTACATGGACATGAGCAAGGACGAGTCGGTGGACTATGTGCCCATGCTGGACATG
AAAGGAGACGTCAAATATGCAGACATCGAGTCCTCCAACTACATGGCCCCTTACGATAACTACGTTCCCT
CTGCCCCTGAGAGGACCTGCCGAGCAACTTTGATCAACGAGTCTCCAGTGCTAAGCTACATGGACCTCGT
GGGCTTCAGCTACCAGGTGGCCAATGGCATGGAGTTTCTGGCCTCCAAGAACTGCGTCCACAGAGACCTG
GCGGCTAGGAACGTGCTCATCTGTGAAGGCAAGCTGGTCAAGATCTGTGACTTTGGCCTGGCTCGAGACA
TCATGCGGGACTCGAATTACATCTCCAAAGGCAGCACCTTTTTGCCTTTAAAGTGGATGGCTCCGGAGAG
CATCTTCAACAGCCTCTACACCACCCTGAGCGACGTGTGGTCCTTCGGGATCCTGCTCTGGGAGATCTTC
ACCTTGGGTGGCACCCCTTACCCAGAGCTGCCCATGAACGAGCAGTTCTACAATGCCATCAAACGGGGTT
ACCGCATGGCCCAGCCTGCCCATGCCTCCGACGAGATCTATGAGATCATGCAGAAGTGCTGGGAAGAGAA
GTTTGAGATTCGGCCCCCCTTCTCCCAGCTGGTGCTGCTTCTCGAGAGACTGTTGGGCGAAGGTTACAAA
AAGAAGTACCAGCAGGTGGATGAGGAGTTTCTGAGGAGTGACCACCCAGCCATCCTTCGGTCCCAGGCCC
GCTTGCCTGGGTTCCATGGCCTCCGATCTCCCCTGGACACCAGCTCCGTCCTCTATACTGCCGTGCAGCC
CAATGAGGGTGACAACGACTATATCATCCCCCTGCCTGACCCCAAACCCGAGGTTGCTGACGAGGGCCCA
CTGGAGGGTTCCCCCAGCCTAGCCAGCTCCACCCTGAATGAAGTCAACACCTCCTCAACCATCTCCTGTG
ACAGCCCCCTGGAGCCCCAGGACGAACCAGAGCCAGAGCCCCAGCTTGAGCTCCAGGTGGAGCCGGAGCC
AGAGCTGGAACAGTTGCCGGATTCGGGGTGCCCTGCGCCTCGGGCGGAAGCAGAGGATAGCTTCCTGTAC
CCTTACGACGTGCCAGACTACGCCTAGAGATCTGCCTCGACTGTGCCTTCTAGTTGCCAGCCATCTGTTG
TTTGCCCCTCCCCCGTGCCTTCCTTGACCCTGGAAGGTGCCACTCCCACTGTCCTTTCCTAATAAAATGA
GGAAATTGCATCGCATTGTCTGAGTAGGTGTCATTCTATTCTGGGGGGTGGGGTGGGGCAGGACAGCAAG
GGGGAGGATTGGGAAGACAATAGCAGGCATGCTGGGGACTCGAGTTAAGGGCGAATTCCCGATAAGGATC
TTCCTAGAGCATGGCTACGTAGATAAGTAGCATGGCGGGTTAATCATTAACTACAAGGAACCCCTAGTGA
TGGAGTTGGCCACTCCCTCTCTGCGCGCTCGCTCGCTCACTGAGGCCGGGCGACCAAAGGTCGCCCGACG
CCCGGGCTTTGCCCGGGCGGCCTCAGTGAGCGAGCGAGCGCGCAGCCTTAATTAACCTAATTCACTGGCC
GTCGTTTTACAACGTCGTGACTGGGAAAACCCTGGCGTTACCCAACTTAATCGCCTTGCAGCACATCCCC
CTTTCGCCAGCTGGCGTAATAGCGAAGAGGCCCGCACCGATCGCCCTTCCCAACAGTTGCGCAGCCTGAA
TGGCGAATGGG
[124 nt withheld, positions 4772-4895]
C
[91 nt withheld, positions 4897-4987]
A
[49 nt withheld, positions 4989-5037]
CCTTTGACGTTGGAGTCCACGTTCTTT
[37 nt withheld, positions 5065-5101]
ACCCTATCTCGGTCTATTCTTTTGATTTATAAGGGATTTTGCCGATTTCGGCCTATTGGTTAAAAAATGA
GCTGATTTAACAAAAATTTAACGCGAATTTTAACAAAATATTAACGCTTACAATTTAGGTGGCACTTTTC
GGGGAAATGTGCGCGGAACCCCTATTTGTTTATTTTTCTAAATACATTCAAATATGTATCCGCTCATGAG
ACAATAACCCTGATAAATGCTTCAATAATATTGAAAAAGGAAGAGTATGAGTATTCAACATTTCCGTGTC
GCCCTTATTCCCTTTTTTGCGGCATTTTGCCTTCCTGTTTTTGCTCACCCAGAAACGCTGGTGAAAGTAA
AAGATGCTGAAGATCAGTTGGGTGCACGAGTGGGTTACATCGAACTGGATCTCAACAGCGGTAAGATCCT
TGAGAGTTTTCGCCCCGAAGAACGTTTTCCAATGATGAGCACTTTTAAAGTTCTGCTATGTGGCGCGGTA
TTATCCCGTATTGACGCCGGGCAAGAGCAACTCGGTCGCCGCATACACTATTCTCAGAATGACTTGGTTG
AGTACTCACCAGTCACAGAAAAGCATCTTACGGATGGCATGACAGTAAGAGAATTATGCAGTGCTGCCAT
AACCATGAGTGATAACACTGCGGCCAACTTACTTCTGACAACGATCGGAGGACCGAAGGAGCTAACCGCT
TTTTTGCACAACATGGGGGATCATGTAACTCGCCTTGATCGTTGGGAACCGGAGCTGAATGAAGCCATAC
CAAACGACGAGCGTGACACCACGATGCCTGTAGCAATGGCAACAACGTTGCGCAAACTATTAACTGGCGA
ACTACTTACTCTAGCTTCCCGGCAACAATTAATAGACTGGATGGAGGCGGATAAAGTTGCAGGACCACTT
CTGCGCTCGGCCCTTCCGGCTGGCTGGTTTATTGCTGATAAATCTGGAGCCGGTGAGCGTGGGTCTCGCG
GTATCATTGCAGCACTGGGGCCAGATGGTAAGCCCTCCCGTATCGTAGTTATCTACACGACGGGGAGTCA
GGCAACTATGGATGAACGAAATAGACAGATCGCTGAGATAGGTGCCTCACTGATTAAGCATTGGTAACTG
TCAGACCAAGTTTACTCATATATACTTTAGATTGATTTAAAACTTCATTTTTAATTTAAAAGGATCTAGG
TGAAGATCCTTTTTGATAATCTCATGACCAAAATCCCTTAACGTGAGTTTTCGTTCCACTGAGCGTCAGA
CCCCGTAGAAAAGATCAAAGGATCTTCTTGAGATCCTTTTTTTCTGCGCGTAATCTGCTGCTTGCAAACA
AAAAAACCACCGCTACCAGCGGTGGTTTGTTTGCCGGATCAAGAGCTACCAACTCTTTTTCCGAAGGTAA
CTGGCTTCAGCAGAGCGCAGATACCAAATACTGTTCTTCTAGTGTAGCCGTAGTTAGGCCACCACTTCAA
GAACTCTGTAGCACCGCCTACATACCTCGCTCTGCTAATCCTGTTACCAGTGGCTGCTGCCAGTGGCGAT
AAGTCGTGTCTTACCGGGTTGGACTCAAGACGATAGTTACCGGATAAGGCGCAGCGGTCGGGCTGAACGG
GGGGTTCGTGCACACAGCCCAGCTTGGAGCGAACGACCTACACCGAACTGAGATACCTACAGCGTGAGCT
ATGAGAAAGCGCCACGCTTCCCGAAGGGAGAAAGGCGGACAGGTATCCGGTAAGCGGCAGGGTCGGAACA
GGAGAGCGCACGAGGGAGCTTCCAGGGGGAAACGCCTGGTATCTTTATAGTCCTGTCGGGTTTCGCCACC
TCTGACTTGAGCGTCGATTTTTGTGATGCTCGTCAGGGGGGCGGAGCCTATGGAAAAACGCCAGCAACGC
GGCCTTTTTACGGTTCCTGGCCTTTTGCTGGCCTTTTGCTCACATGTTCTTTCCTGCGTTATCCCCTGAT
TCTGTGGATAACCGTATTACCGCCTTTGAGTGAGCTGATACCGCTCGCCGCAGCCGAACGACCGAGCGCA
GCGAGTCAGTGAGCGAGGAAGCGGAAGAGCGCCCAATACGCAAACCGCCTCTCCCCGCGCGTTGGCCGAT
TCATTAATGCAGCTGGCACGACAGGTTTCCCGACTGGAAAGCGGGCAGTGAGCGCAACGCAATTAATGTG
AGTTAGCTCACTCATTAGGCACCCCAGGCTTTACACTTTATGCTTCCGGCTCGTATGTTGTGTGGAATTG
TGAGCGGATAACAATTTCACACAGGAAACAGCTATGACCATGATTACGCCAGATTTAATTAAGG
Features (pLannotate 1.2.2; 15 found; start..end, strand, type, name):
     11..141     -  repeat_region  AAV2 ITR (fragment): inverted terminal repeat of adeno-associated virus serotype 2 inverted
    282..585     +  enhancer       CMV enhancer: human cytomegalovirus immediate early enhancer
    586..789     +  promoter       CMV promoter: human cytomegalovirus (CMV) immediate early promoter
    822..4127    +  CDS            PDGFRB: PGFRB_HUMAN - Also known as PDGFR, PDGFR1. Experimental evidence at protein level: Swiss-Prot protein existence level 1. Tyrosine-protein kinase that acts as cell-surface receptor for homodimeric PDGFB and PDGFD and for heterodimers formed by PDGFA and PDGFB, and plays an essential role in the regulation of embryonic development, cell proliferation, survival, differentiation, chemotaxis and migration. Plays an essential role in blood vessel development by promoting proliferation, migration and recruitment of pericytes and smooth muscle cells to endothelial cells. Plays a role in the migration
   4171..4378    +  polyA_signal   bGH poly(A) signal: bovine growth hormone polyadenylation signal
   4466..4596    +  repeat_region  AAV2 ITR (fragment): inverted terminal repeat of adeno-associated virus serotype 2 inverted
   4610..4767    +  CDS            lacZα (fragment): LacZα fragment of β-galactosidase; lacZ fragment
   4772..5200    +  rep_origin     f1 ori (sequence partly withheld): f1 bacteriophage origin of replication; arrow indicates direction of (+) strand synthesis
   5253..5357    +  promoter       AmpR promoter: bla
   5358..6218    +  CDS            AmpR: β-lactamase; bla; confers resistance to ampicillin, carbenicillin, and related antibiotics
   6389..6977    +  rep_origin     ori: high-copy-number ColE1/pMB1/pBR322/pUC origin of replication
   7160..7252    +  CDS            lacI (fragment): lac repressor; lacI; The lac repressor binds to the lac operator to inhibit transcription in E. coli. This inhibition can be relieved by adding lactose or isopropyl-β-D-thiogalactopyranoside (IPTG).
   7265..7286    +  protein_bind   CAP binding site: CAP binding activates transcription in the presence of cAMP. E. coli catabolite activator protein
   7301..7331    +  promoter       lac promoter: promoter for the E. coli lac operon
   7339..7355    +  protein_bind   lac operator: The lac repressor binds to the lac operator to inhibit transcription in E. coli. This inhibition can be relieved by adding lactose or isopropyl-β-D-thiogalactopyranoside (IPTG). lac repressor encoded by lacI
