[The description below was written by a language model from this plasmid's Addgene catalogue record and pLannotate feature annotations shown in this document.]
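Description:
pAAV-CMV-PDGFRb559-562del-HA is a 7,405-nt adeno-associated virus transfer plasmid built on the pAAV-CMV backbone and designed to deliver a mutant human platelet-derived growth factor receptor beta (PDGFRB) into mammalian cells. The expression cassette lies between two AAV2 inverted terminal repeats, the cis elements that allow the intervening DNA to be replicated and packaged into AAV particles when rep, cap and helper functions are supplied in trans. Within the ITRs, the human cytomegalovirus immediate-early enhancer and promoter drive strong constitutive transcription of the PDGFRB coding sequence, and a bovine growth hormone polyadenylation signal terminates the transcript. The receptor carries a deletion of residues 559–562 and, according to the catalogue entry, a C-terminal HA epitope tag for detecting the exogenous protein. The tag is not annotated separately in the feature table, although there is a short unannotated gap between the end of the PDGFRB match and the poly(A) signal.

Outside the ITRs, the plasmid has a high-copy ColE1/pUC-type origin and an ampicillin resistance gene (β-lactamase with its own promoter) for propagation and selection in E. coli, together with an f1 phage origin and remnants of a lac cloning region (lacZα and lacI fragments, CAP site, lac promoter and operator) that have no role in the payload. The recommended recombination-deficient host strain is consistent with the known instability of ITRs in bacteria. PDGFRB is a receptor tyrosine kinase important for the recruitment of pericytes and smooth muscle cells during blood vessel development. The associated publication concerns somatic mutations that increase PDGFRB and NF-κB signalling in intracranial aneurysms, so the construct is evidently intended for AAV-mediated expression of this variant to study its effects.
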