Addgene plasmid #204351: pAAV-CMV-PDGFRb559-562del-HA
Purpose: Expresses a mutant PDGFRb gene (559-562 deletion). Used for DNA delivery using Adeno-associated Virus.
Depositing lab: Hirofumi Nakatomi. Depositing organization: RIKEN Center for Brain Science. Publication: Increased PDGFRB and NF-kappaB signaling caused by highly prevalent somatic mutations in intracranial aneurysms. Shima Y, Sasagawa S, Ota N, Oyama R, Tanaka M, Kubota-Sakashita M, Kawakami H, Kobayashi M, Takubo N, Ozeki AN, Sun X, Kim YJ, Kamatani Y, Matsuda K, Maejima K, Fujita M, Noda K, Kamiyama H, Tanikawa R, Nagane M, Shibahara J, Tanaka T, Rikitake Y, Mataga N, Takahashi S, Kosaki K, Okano H, Furihata T, Nakaki R, Akimitsu N, Wada Y, Ohtsuka T, Kurihara H, Kamiguchi H, Okabe S, Nakafuku M, Kato T, Nakagawa H, Saito N, Nakatomi H. Sci Transl Med. 2023 Jun 14;15(700):eabq7721. doi: 10.1126/scitranslmed.abq7721. Epub 2023 Jun 14. PubMed 37315111.
Backbone
  Vector backbone: pAAV-CMV
  Vector type: AAV
Growth in bacteria
  Bacterial resistance: Ampicillin, 100 μg/mL
  Growth temperature: 30°C
  Growth strain: NEB Stable
  Copy number: Unknown
Gene/Insert
  Gene/Insert name: Platelet derived growth factor receptor beta (PDGFRB)
  Species: H. sapiens (human)
  Mutation: 559-562 deletion
  Entrez Gene: PDGFRB (a.k.a. CD140B, IBGC4, IMF1, JTK12, KOGS, PDGFR, PDGFR-1, PDGFR1, PENTT)
  Tag / fusion protein: HA (C terminal on insert)
Terms and licenses: Academic/Nonprofit Terms; Industry Terms: Not Available to Industry
How to cite: pAAV-CMV-PDGFRb559-562del-HA was a gift from Hirofumi Nakatomi (Addgene plasmid # 204351 ; http://n2t.net/addgene:204351 ; RRID:Addgene_204351)
